>Addgene plasmid #178792 | pCAG-postASAP | addgene full sequence | sequence record 350047 | Addgene NGS Result
GGGGGGGGGGGGGGGGGGGGGGGGGGGGGCGCGCGCCGGGCGGGGCGGGGCGGGGCGAGGGGCGGGGCGG
GGCGAGGCGGAGAGGTGCGGCGGCAGCCAATCAGAGCGGCGCGCTCCGAAAGTTTCCTTTTATGGCGAGG
CGGCGGCGGCGGCGGCCCTATAAAAAGCGAAGCGCGCGGCGGGCGGGAGTCGCTGCGCGCTGCCTTCGCC
CCGTGCCCCGCTCCGCCGCCGCCTCGCGCCGCCCGCCCCGGCTCTGACTGACCGCGTTACTCCCACAGGT
GAGCGGGCGGGACGGCCCTTCTCCTCCGGGCTGTAATTAGCGCTTGGTTTAATGACGGCTTGTTTCTTTT
CTGTGGCTGCGTGAAAGCCTTGAGGGGCTCCGGGAGGGCCCTTTGTGCGGGGGGAGCGGCTCGGGGGGTG
CGTGCGTGTGTGTGTGCGTGGGGAGCGCCGCGTGCGGCTCCGCGCTGCCCGGCGGCTGTGAGCGCTGCGG
GCGCGGCGCGGGGCTTTGTGCGCTCCGCAGTGTGCGCGAGGGGAGCGCGGCCGGGGGCGGTGCCCCGCGG
TGCGGGGGGGGCTGCGAGGGGAACAAAGGCTGCGTGCGGGGTGTGTGCGTGGGGGGGTGAGCAGGGGGTG
TGGGCGCGTCGGTCGGGCTGCAACCCCCCCTGCACCCCCCTCCCCGAGTTGCTGAGCACGGCCCGGCTTC
GGGTGCGGGGCTCCGTACGGGGCGTGGCGCGGGGCTCGCCGTGCCGGGCGGGGGGTGGCGGCAGGTGGGG
GTGCCGGGCGGGGCGGGGCCGCCTCGGGCCGGGGAGGGCTCGGGGGAGGGGCGCGGCGGCCCCTGGAGCG
CCGGCGGCTGTCGAGGCGCGGCGAGCCGCAGCCATTGCCTTTTATGGTAATCGTGCGAGAGGGCGCAGGG
ACTTCCTTTGTCCCAAATCTGTGCGGAGCCGAAATCTGGGAGGCGCCGCCGCACCCCCTCTAGCGGGCGC
GGGGCGAAGCGGTGCGGCGCCGGCAGGAAGGAAATGGGCGGGGAGGGCCTTCGTGCGTCGCCGCGCCGCC
GTCCCCTTCTCCCTCTCCAGCCTCGGGGCTGTCCGCGGGGGGACGGCTGCCTTCGGGGGGGACGGGGCAG
GGCGGGGTTCGGCTTCTGGCGTGTGACCGGCGGCTCTAGAGCCTCTGCTAACCATGTTCATGCCTTCTTC
TTTTTCCTACAGCTCCTGGGCAACGTGCTGGTTATTGTGCTGTCTCATCATTTTGGCAAAGAATTCCTCG
AGGAATTCACTCCTCAGGTGCAGGCTGCCTATCAGAAGGTGGTGGCTGGTGTGGCCAATGCCCTGGCTCA
CAAATACCACTGAGATCCCCGGGATTACAATGCTCGAAGTCAAGGAAGCATCACCAACCAGCATCCAGAT
CAGCTGGGTGCTCCACTTGCGCCACGTTCGCTACTACCGCATCACCTACGGTGAAACTGGTGGCAATAGC
CCTGTCCAGGAATTCACCGTGCCTGGCAGCAAGTCCACTGCTACCATCAGCGGCCTGAAACCTGGTGTCG
ACTATACCATCACGGTGTACGCCGTCACGATCTTCAGCGCCTACCGCTCCGCCTGGCCGCCGATCTCCAT
CAACTACCGCACCGGAACCCTAGCCGCCACCATGGAGACGACTGTGAGGTATGAACAGGGGTCAGAGCTC
ACTAAAACTTCGAGCTCTCCAACAGCAGATGAGCCCACGATAAAGATTGATGATGGTCGTGATGAGGGTA
ATGAACAAGACAGCTGTTCCAATACCATTAGGAGAAAAATTTCCCCGTTTGTGATGTCATTTGGATTCAG
AGTATTTGGAGTTGTGCTTATCATTGTAGACATCATAGTGGTGATTGTGGATCTGGCCATCAGTGAGAAG
AAAAGAGGCATTAGAGAGATTCTTGAAGGTGTTTCCCTGGCTATAGCACTCTTCTTCCTTGTTGATGTTC
TCATGAGAGTGTTTGTTGAAGGCTTCAAGAACTATTTCCGGTCCAAACTGAATACTTTGGATGCAGTCAT
AGTAGTGGGCACTCTGCTAATTAATATGACCTACTCCTTCTCTGACGGTACCTTTAGGGGCGATAACGTG
TATATTACCGCGGATAAACAGAAAAACGGCATTAAAGCGAACTTTACCGTGCGCCATAACGTGGAAGATG
GCAGCGTGCAGCTGGCGGATCATTATCAGCAGAACACCCCGATTGGCGATGGCCCGGTGCTGCTGCCGGA
TAACCATTATCTGAGCACCCAGACCGTGCTGAGCAAAGATCCGAACGAAAAACGCGATCACATGGTGCTG
CTGGAATTTGTGACCGCAGCGGGCATTACACACGGCATGGATGAACTGTATGGCGGCACCGGCGGCAGCG
CGAGCCAGGGCGAAGAACTGTTTACCGGCGTGGTGCCGATTCTGGTGGAACTGGATGGCGATGTGAACGG
CCATAAATTTAGCGTGCGCGGCGAAGGCGAAGGCGATGCGACCATTGGCAAACTGACCCTGAAATTTATT
TGCACCACCGGCAAACTACCGGTGCCGTGGCCGACCCTGGTGACCACCTTAACCTATGGCGTGCAGTGCT
TTAGCCGCTATCCGGATCATATGAAACGCCATGATTTTTTTAAAAGCGCGATGCCGGAAGGCTATGTGCA
GGAACGCACCATTAGCTTTAAAGATGATGGCAAATATAAAACCCGCGCGGTGGTGAAATTTGAAGGCGAT
ACCCTGGTGAACCGCATTGAACTGAAAGGCACCGATTTTAAAGAAGATGGCAACATTCTGGGGCATAAAC
TGGAATATAACACAGATCAGATGCCGCAGATGGTTCGTCTTCTTCGAGTTCTGAGAATTGTTATCTTAAT
AAGAATATTTCGCCTGGCTTCACAGAAGAAACAACTTGAAGTGGTAACCTAATGAAAGCTTGGTACCGAG
CTCGGATCCACTAGTCCAGTGTGGTGGAATTCTGCAGATATCCAGCACAGTGGCGGCCGCTCGAGTCTAG
AGGGCCCGTTTAAACCCGCTGATCAGCCTCGACTGTGCCTTCTAGTTGCCAGCCATCTGTTGTTTGCCCC
TCCCCCGTGCCTTCCTTGACCCTGGAAGGTGCCACTCCCACTGTCCTTTCCTAATAAAATGAGGAAATTG
CATCGCATTGTCTGAGTAGGTGTCATTCTATTCTGGGGGGTGGGGTGGGGCAGGACAGCAAGGGGGAGGA
TTGGGAAGACAATAGCAGGCATGCTGGGGATGCGGTGGGCTCTATGGCTTCTGAGGCGGAAAGAACCAGC
TGGGGCTCTAGGGGGTATCCCC
[124 nt withheld, positions 3313-3436]
C
[91 nt withheld, positions 3438-3528]
A
[49 nt withheld, positions 3530-3578]
CCTTTGACGTTGGAGTCCACGTTCTTT
[37 nt withheld, positions 3606-3642]
ACCCTATCTCGGTCTATTCTTTTGATTTATAAGGGATTTTGCCGATTTCGGCCTATTGGTTAAAAAATGA
GCTGATTTAACAAAAATTTAACGCGAATTAATTCTGTGGAATGTGTGTCAGTTAGGGTGTGGAAAGTCCC
CAGGCTCCCCAGCAGGCAGAAGTATGCAAAGCATGCATCTCAATTAGTCAGCAACCAGGTGTGGAAAGTC
CCCAGGCTCCCCAGCAGGCAGAAGTATGCAAAGCATGCATCTCAATTAGTCAGCAACCATAGTCCCGCCC
CTAACTCCGCCCATCCCGCCCCTAACTCCGCCCAGTTCCGCCCATTCTCCGCCCCATGGCTGACTAATTT
TTTTTATTTATGCAGAGGCCGAGGCCGCCTCTGCCTCTGAGCTATTCCAGAAGTAGTGAGGAGGCTTTTT
TGGAGGCCTAGGCTTTTGCAAAAAGCTCCCGCATGACCGAGTACAAGCCCACGGTGCGCCTCGCCACCCG
CGACGACGTCCCCAGGGCCGTACGCACCCTCGCCGCCGCGTTCGCCGACTACCCCGCCACGCGCCACACC
GTCGATCCGGACCGCCACATCGAGCGGGTCACCGAGCTGCAAGAACTCTTCCTCACGCGCGTCGGGCTCG
ACATCGGCAAGGTGTGGGTCGCGGACGACGGCGCCGCGGTGGCGGTCTGGACCACGCCGGAGAGCGTCGA
AGCGGGGGCGGTGTTCGCCGAGATCGGCCCGCGCATGGCCGAGTTGAGCGGTTCCCGGCTGGCCGCGCAG
CAACAGATGGAAGGCCTCCTGGCGCCGCACCGGCCCAAGGAGCCCGCGTGGTTCCTGGCCACCGTCGGCG
TCTCGCCCGACCACCAGGGCAAGGGTCTGGGCAGCGCCGTCGTGCTCCCCGGAGTGGAGGCGGCCGAGCG
CGCCGGGGTGCCCGCCTTCCTGGAGACCTCCGCGCCCCGCAACCTCCCCTTCTACGAGCGGCTCGGCTTC
ACCGTCACCGCCGACGTCGAGGTGCCCGAAGGACCGCGCACCTGGTGCATGACCCGCAAGCCCGGTGCCT
GATTCGAAATGACCGACCAAGCGACGCCCAACCTGCCATCACGAGATTTCGATTCCACCGCCGCCTTCTA
TGAAAGGTTGGGCTTCGGAATCGTTTTCCGGGACGCCGGCTGGATGATCCTCCAGCGCGGGGATCTCATG
CTGGAGTTCTTCGCCCACCCCAACTTGTTTATTGCAGCTTATAATGGTTACAAATAAAGCAATAGCATCA
CAAATTTCACAAATAAAGCATTTTTTTCACTGCATTCTAGTTGTGGTTTGTCCAAACTCATCAATGTATC
TTATCATGTCTGTATACCGTCGACCTCTAGCTAGAGCTTGGCGTAATCATGGTCATAGCTGTTTCCTGTG
TGAAATTGTTATCCGCTCACAATTCCACACAACATACGAGCCGGAAGCATAAAGTGTAAAGCCTGGGGTG
CCTAATGAGTGAGCTAACTCACATTAATTGCGTTGCGCTCACTGCCCGCTTTCCAGTCGGGAAACCTGTC
GTGCCAGCTGCATTAATGAATCGGCCAACGCGCGGGGAGAGGCGGTTTGCGTATTGGGCGCTCTTCCGCT
TCCTCGCTCACTGACTCGCTGCGCTCGGTCGTTCGGCTGCGGCGAGCGGTATCAGCTCACTCAAAGGCGG
TAATACGGTTATCCACAGAATCAGGGGATAACGCAGGAAAGAACATGTGAGCAAAAGGCCAGCAAAAGGC
CAGGAACCGTAAAAAGGCCGCGTTGCTGGCGTTTTTCCATAGGCTCCGCCCCCCTGACGAGCATCACAAA
AATCGACGCTCAAGTCAGAGGTGGCGAAACCCGACAGGACTATAAAGATACCAGGCGTTTCCCCCTGGAA
GCTCCCTCGTGCGCTCTCCTGTTCCGACCCTGCCGCTTACCGGATACCTGTCCGCCTTTCTCCCTTCGGG
AAGCGTGGCGCTTTCTCATAGCTCACGCTGTAGGTATCTCAGTTCGGTGTAGGTCGTTCGCTCCAAGCTG
GGCTGTGTGCACGAACCCCCCGTTCAGCCCGACCGCTGCGCCTTATCCGGTAACTATCGTCTTGAGTCCA
ACCCGGTAAGACACGACTTATCGCCACTGGCAGCAGCCACTGGTAACAGGATTAGCAGAGCGAGGTATGT
AGGCGGTGCTACAGAGTTCTTGAAGTGGTGGCCTAACTACGGCTACACTAGAAGAACAGTATTTGGTATC
TGCGCTCTGCTGAAGCCAGTTACCTTCGGAAAAAGAGTTGGTAGCTCTTGATCCGGCAAACAAACCACCG
CTGGTAGCGGTGGTTTTTTTGTTTGCAAGCAGCAGATTACGCGCAGAAAAAAAGGATCTCAAGAAGATCC
TTTGATCTTTTCTACGGGGTCTGACGCTCAGTGGAACGAAAACTCACGTTAAGGGATTTTGGTCATGAGA
TTATCAAAAAGGATCTTCACCTAGATCCTTTTAAATTAAAAATGAAGTTTTAAATCAATCTAAAGTATAT
ATGAGTAAACTTGGTCTGACAGTTACCAATGCTTAATCAGTGAGGCACCTATCTCAGCGATCTGTCTATT
TCGTTCATCCATAGTTGCCTGACTCCCCGTCGTGTAGATAACTACGATACGGGAGGGCTTACCATCTGGC
CCCAGTGCTGCAATGATACCGCGAGACCCACGCTCACCGGCTCCAGATTTATCAGCAATAAACCAGCCAG
CCGGAAGGGCCGAGCGCAGAAGTGGTCCTGCAACTTTATCCGCCTCCATCCAGTCTATTAATTGTTGCCG
GGAAGCTAGAGTAAGTAGTTCGCCAGTTAATAGTTTGCGCAACGTTGTTGCCATTGCTACAGGCATCGTG
GTGTCACGCTCGTCGTTTGGTATGGCTTCATTCAGCTCCGGTTCCCAACGATCAAGGCGAGTTACATGAT
CCCCCATGTTGTGCAAAAAAGCGGTTAGCTCCTTCGGTCCTCCGATCGTTGTCAGAAGTAAGTTGGCCGC
AGTGTTATCACTCATGGTTATGGCAGCACTGCATAATTCTCTTACTGTCATGCCATCCGTAAGATGCTTT
TCTGTGACTGGTGAGTACTCAACCAAGTCATTCTGAGAATAGTGTATGCGGCGACCGAGTTGCTCTTGCC
CGGCGTCAATACGGGATAATACCGCGCCACATAGCAGAACTTTAAAAGTGCTCATCATTGGAAAACGTTC
TTCGGGGCGAAAACTCTCAAGGATCTTACCGCTGTTGAGATCCAGTTCGATGTAACCCACTCGTGCACCC
AACTGATCTTCAGCATCTTTTACTTTCACCAGCGTTTCTGGGTGAGCAAAAACAGGAAGGCAAAATGCCG
CAAAAAAGGGAATAAGGGCGACACGGAAATGTTGAATACTCATACTCTTCCTTTTTCAATATTATTGAAG
CATTTATCAGGGTTATTGTCTCATGAGCGGATACATATTTGAATGTATTTAGAAAAATAAACAAATAGGG
GTTCCGCGCACATTTCCCCGAAAAGTGCCACCTGACGTCGACATTGATTATTGACTAGTTATTAATAGTA
ATCAATTACGGGGTCATTAGTTCATAGCCCATATATGGAGTTCCGCGTTACATAACTTACGGTAAATGGC
CCGCCTGGCTGACCGCCCAACGACCCCCGCCCATTGACGTCAATAATGACGTATGTTCCCATAGTAACGC
CAATAGGGACTTTCCATTGACGTCAATGGGTGGAGTATTTACGGTAAACTGCCCACTTGGCAGTACATCA
AGTGTATCATATGCCAAGTACGCCCCCTATTGACGTCAATGACGGTAAATGGCCCGCCTGGCATTATGCC
CAGTACATGACCTTATGGGACTTTCCTACTTGGCAGTACATCTACGTATTAGTCATCGCTATTACCATGG
TCGAGGTGAGCCCCACGTTCTGCTTCACTCTCCCCATCTCCCCCCCCTCCCCACCCCCAATTTTGTATTT
ATTTATTTTTTAATTATTTTGTGCAGCGATGGGGGCGGGGGGGGGGGGGGG
Features (pLannotate 1.2.2; 21 found; start..end, strand, type, name):
      8..185     +  promoter       chicken β-actin promoter (fragment): No description available
    186..1202    +  intron         chimeric intron: chimera between introns from chicken β-actin and rabbit β-globin
   1206..1340    +  CDS            HBB: HBB_COLGU - Experimental evidence at transcript level: Swiss-Prot protein existence level 2. Involved in oxygen transport from the lung to the various peripheral tissues. From Colobus guereza (Mantled guereza) (Eastern black-and-white colobus monkey).
   1357..1623    +  CDS            FINC_PLEWA (fragment): Experimental evidence at transcript level: Swiss-Prot protein existence level 2. Fibronectins bind cell surfaces and various compounds including collagen, fibrin, heparin, DNA, and actin. Fibronectins are involved in cell adhesion, cell motility, opsonization, wound healing, and maintenance of cell shape. May be involved in osteoblast compaction (By similarity). From Pleurodeles waltl (Iberian ribbed newt).
   2092..2811    +  CDS            cEGFP: cEGFP is a basic (constitutively fluorescent) green fluorescent protein published in 2008, derived from Aequorea victoria.
   3043..3267    +  polyA_signal   bGH poly(A) signal: bovine growth hormone polyadenylation signal
   3271..3292    +  promoter       SV40 promoter (fragment): SV40 enhancer and early promoter
   3313..3741    +  rep_origin     f1 ori (sequence partly withheld): f1 bacteriophage origin of replication; arrow indicates direction of (+) strand synthesis
   3755..4084    +  promoter       SV40 promoter: SV40 enhancer and early promoter
   4095..4694    +  CDS            PuroR: puromycin N-acetyltransferase; pac from Streptomyces alboniger; confers resistance to puromycin
   4701..4859    +  CDS            ble (fragment): BLE_KLEPN - Experimental evidence at protein level: Swiss-Prot protein existence level 1. Binding protein with a strong affinity to the bleomycin family of antibiotics. Binds to CL990; an antimitotic-antibiotic compound. From Klebsiella pneumoniae.
   4854..4975    +  polyA_signal   SV40 poly(A) signal: SV40 polyadenylation signal
   5048..5064    -  protein_bind   lac operator: The lac repressor binds to the lac operator to inhibit transcription in E. coli. This inhibition can be relieved by adding lactose or isopropyl-β-D-thiogalactopyranoside (IPTG). lac repressor encoded by lacI
   5072..5102    -  promoter       lac promoter: promoter for the E. coli lac operon
   5117..5138    -  protein_bind   CAP binding site: CAP binding activates transcription in the presence of cAMP. E. coli catabolite activator protein
   5151..5243    -  CDS            lacI (fragment): lac repressor; lacI; The lac repressor binds to the lac operator to inhibit transcription in E. coli. This inhibition can be relieved by adding lactose or isopropyl-β-D-thiogalactopyranoside (IPTG).
   5426..6014    -  rep_origin     ori: high-copy-number ColE1/pMB1/pBR322/pUC origin of replication
   6185..7045    -  CDS            AmpR: β-lactamase; bla; confers resistance to ampicillin, carbenicillin, and related antibiotics
   7046..7150    -  promoter       AmpR promoter: bla
   7182..7561    +  enhancer       CMV enhancer: human cytomegalovirus immediate early enhancer
   7563..23      +  promoter       chicken β-actin promoter (fragment) (across the origin): contains a 21-bp deletion relative to the standard chicken β-actin promoter
