[The description below was written by a language model from this plasmid's Addgene catalogue record and pLannotate feature annotations shown in this document.]
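Description:
pCAG-postASAP is a mammalian expression plasmid built on a pCAG backbone that produces a genetically encoded voltage indicator directed to dendrites and dendritic spines. It is maintained in E. coli as a high-copy plasmid through a ColE1/pUC-type origin and selected with ampicillin via the β-lactamase gene. An f1 origin is also present, along with remnants of a lac promoter/operator region. The catalogue lists a total size of 7,660 bp, while the sequenced record is slightly longer at 7,683 nt.

Expression is driven by the CAG promoter, annotated here as its component parts: the CMV immediate-early enhancer, the chicken β-actin promoter and a chimeric β-actin/β-globin intron. Transcription ends at a bovine growth hormone polyadenylation signal. The synthetic insert combines FingR.PSD95 with ASAP2f, an "accelerated sensor of action potentials", carrying the substitutions L146G, S147T, N149R, S150G, H151D and T399R. In the feature table, the fibronectin-like hit immediately downstream of the intron is consistent with the FingR, a fibronectin-scaffold intrabody that binds the postsynaptic density protein PSD-95. The GFP-type coding sequence further downstream is consistent with the fluorescent reporter portion of ASAP. The voltage-sensing portion of the sensor is not separately annotated, and the short β-globin "CDS" hit probably reflects intron-adjacent globin sequence rather than an expressed protein. Anchoring the sensor to PSD-95 is what concentrates it at postsynaptic sites.

A separate SV40 promoter drives a puromycin resistance gene followed by a fragment of a bleomycin-resistance gene and an SV40 poly(A) signal. This offers a possible means of selection in mammalian cells, though the record does not describe such use. The construct is intended for optical recording of membrane potential in dendrites and spines of neurons.
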