Addgene plasmid #178792: pCAG-postASAP
Purpose: Expresses voltage sensor targeted to dendrites and spines
Depositing lab: Rafael Yuste. Depositing organization: Columbia University. Publication: Voltage compartmentalization in dendritic spines in vivo. Cornejo VH, Ofer N, Yuste R. Science. 2022 Jan 7;375(6576):82-86. doi: 10.1126/science.abg0501. Epub 2021 Nov 11. PubMed 34762487.
Backbone
  Vector backbone: pCAG
  Backbone size w/o insert (bp): 6097
  Total vector size (bp): 7660
  Vector type: Mammalian Expression
Growth in bacteria
  Bacterial resistance: Ampicillin, 100 μg/mL
  Growth temperature: 37°C
  Growth strain: DH5alpha
  Copy number: High Copy
Gene/Insert
  Gene/Insert name: FingR.PSD95 and ASAP2f (alt name: accelerated sensor of action potentials)
  Species: Synthetic
  Insert size (bp): 1563
  Mutation: mutations in amino acids L146G, S147T N149R, S150G, H151D, T399R of ASAP2f
  Promoter: CAG
  Cloning method: Gibson Cloning
  Sequencing primers: 5′ AATACCACTGAGATCCCCGGGATTACAATGCTCGA; 3′ CATGGTGGCGGCTAGGGTTCCGGTGCGGTAGTTGA
Terms and licenses: Academic/Nonprofit Terms; Industry Terms: Not Available to Industry
How to cite: pCAG-postASAP was a gift from Rafael Yuste (Addgene plasmid # 178792 ; http://n2t.net/addgene:178792 ; RRID:Addgene_178792)
